>Addgene plasmid #242109 | pKC107_pLenti_TetON_sfGFP_INT | addgene full sequence | sequence record 488924 | Addgene NGS Result
TTGAGATCCTTTTTTTCTGCGCGTAATCTGCTGCTTGCAAACAAAAAAACCACCGCTACCAGCGGTGGTT
TGTTTGCCGGATCAAGAGCTACCAACTCTTTTTCCGAAGGTAACTGGCTTCAGCAGAGCGCAGATACCAA
ATACTGTTCTTCTAGTGTAGCCGTAGTTAGGCCACCACTTCAAGAACTCTGTAGCACCGCCTACATACCT
CGCTCTGCTAATCCTGTTACCAGTGGCTGCTGCCAGTGGCGATAAGTCGTGTCTTACCGGGTTGGACTCA
AGACGATAGTTACCGGATAAGGCGCAGCGGTCGGGCTGAACGGGGGGTTCGTGCACACAGCCCAGCTTGG
AGCGAACGACCTACACCGAACTGAGATACCTACAGCGTGAGCTATGAGAAAGCGCCACGCTTCCCGAAGG
GAGAAAGGCGGACAGGTATCCGGTAAGCGGCAGGGTCGGAACAGGAGAGCGCACGAGGGAGCTTCCAGGG
GGAAACGCCTGGTATCTTTATAGTCCTGTCGGGTTTCGCCACCTCTGACTTGAGCGTCGATTTTTGTGAT
GCTCGTCAGGGGGGCGGAGCCTATGGAAAAACGCCAGCAACGCGGCCTTTTTACGGTTCCTGGCCTTTTG
CTGGCCTTTTGCTCACATGTTCTTTCCTGCGTTATCCCCTGATTCTGTGGATAACCGTATTACCGCCTTT
GAGTGAGCTGATACCGCTCGCCGCAGCCGAACGACCGAGCGCAGCGAGTCAGTGAGCGAGGAAGCGGAAG
AGCGCCCAATACGCAAACCGCCTCTCCCCGCGCGTTGGCCGATTCATTAATGCAGCAAGCTCATGGCTGA
CTAATTTTTTTTATTTATGCAGAGGCCGAGGCCGCCTCGGCCTCTGAGCTATTCCAGAAGTAGTGAGGAG
GCTTTTTTGGAGGCCTAGGCTTTTGCAAAAAGCTCCCCGTGGCACGACAGGTTTCCCGACTGGAAAGCGG
GCAGTGAGCGCAACGCAATTAATGTGAGTTAGCTCACTCATTAGGCACCCCAGGCTTTACACTTTATGCT
TCCGGCTCGTATGTTGTGTGGAATTGTGAGCGGATAACAATTTCACACAGGAAACAGCTATGACATGATT
ACGAATTTCACAAATAAAGCATTTTTTTCACTGCATTCTAGTTGTGGTTTGTCCAAACTCATCAATGTAT
CTTATCATGTCTGGATCAACTGGATAACTCAAGCTAACCAAAATCATCCCAAACTTCCCACCCCATACCC
TATTACCACTGCCAATTACCTGTGGTTTCATTTACTCTAAACCTGTGATTCCTCTGAATTATTTTCATTT
TAAAGAAATTGTATTTGTTAAATATGTACTACAAACTTAGTAGTTGGAAGGGCTAATTCACTCCCAAAGA
AGACAAGATATCCTTGATCTGTGGATCTACCACACACAAGGCTACTTCCCTGATTAGCAGAACTACACAC
CAGGGCCAGGGGTCAGATATCCACTGACCTTTGGATGGTGCTACAAGCTAGTACCAGTTGAGCCAGATAA
GGTAGAAGAGGCCAATAAAGGAGAGAACACCAGCTTGTTACACCCTGTGAGCCTGCATGGGATGGATGAC
CCGGAGAGAGAAGTGTTAGAGTGGAGGTTTGACAGCCGCCTAGCATTTCATCACGTGGCCCGAGAGCTGC
ATCCGGAGTACTTCAAGAACTGCTGATATCGAGCTTGCTACAAGGGACTTTCCGCTGGGGACTTTCCAGG
GAGGCGTGGCCTGGGCGGGACTGGGGAGTGGCGAGCCCTCAGATCCTGCATATAAGCAGCTGCTTTTTGC
CTGTACTGGGTCTCTCTGGTTAGACCAGATCTGAGCCTGGGAGCTCTCTGGCTAACTAGGGAACCCACTG
CTTAAGCCTCAATAAAGCTTGCCTTGAGTGCTTCAAGTAGTGTGTGCCCGTCTGTTGTGTGACTCTGGTA
ACTAGAGATCCCTCAGACCCTTTTAGTCAGTGTGGAAAATCTCTAGCAGTGGCGCCCGAACAGGGACTTG
AAAGCGAAAGGGAAACCAGAGGAGCTCTCTCGACGCAGGACTCGGCTTGCTGAAGCGCGCACGGCAAGAG
GCGAGGGGCGGCGACTGGTGAGTACGCCAAAAATTTTGACTAGCGGAGGCTAGAAGGAGAGAGATGGGTG
CGAGAGCGTCAGTATTAAGCGGGGGAGAATTAGATCGCGATGGGAAAAAATTCGGTTAAGGCCAGGGGGA
AAGAAAAAATATAAATTAAAACATATAGTATGGGCAAGCAGGGAGCTAGAACGATTCGCAGTTAATCCTG
GCCTGTTAGAAACATCAGAAGGCTGTAGACAAATACTGGGACAGCTACAACCATCCCTTCAGACAGGATC
AGAAGAACTTAGATCATTATATAATACAGTAGCAACCCTCTATTGTGTGCATCAAAGGATAGAGATAAAA
GACACCAAGGAAGCTTTAGACAAGATAGAGGAAGAGCAAAACAAAAGTAAGACCACCGCACAGCAAGCGG
CCGGCCGCTGATCTTCAGACCTGGAGGAGGAGATATGAGGGACAATTGGAGAAGTGAATTATATAAATAT
AAAGTAGTAAAAATTGAACCATTAGGAGTAGCACCCACCAAGGCAAAGAGAAGAGTGGTGCAGAGAGAAA
AAAGAGCAGTGGGAATAGGAGCTTTGTTCCTTGGGTTCTTGGGAGCAGCAGGAAGCACTATGGGCGCAGC
GTCAATGACGCTGACGGTACAGGCCAGACAATTATTGTCTGGTATAGTGCAGCAGCAGAACAATTTGCTG
AGGGCTATTGAGGCGCAACAGCATCTGTTGCAACTCACAGTCTGGGGCATCAAGCAGCTCCAGGCAAGAA
TCCTGGCTGTGGAAAGATACCTAAAGGATCAACAGCTCCTGGGGATTTGGGGTTGCTCTGGAAAACTCAT
TTGCACCACTGCTGTGCCTTGGAATGCTAGTTGGAGTAATAAATCTCTGGAACAGATTTGGAATCACACG
ACCTGGATGGAGTGGGACAGAGAAATTAACAATTACACAAGCTTAATACACTCCTTAATTGAAGAATCGC
AAAACCAGCAAGAAAAGAATGAACAAGAATTATTGGAATTAGATAAATGGGCAAGTTTGTGGAATTGGTT
TAACATAACAAATTGGCTGTGGTATATAAAATTATTCATAATGATAGTAGGAGGCTTGGTAGGTTTAAGA
ATAGTTTTTGCTGTACTTTCTATAGTGAATAGAGTTAGGCAGGGATATTCACCATTATCGTTTCAGACCC
ACCTCCCAACCCCGAGGGGACCCGACAGGCCCGAAGGAATAGAAGAAGAAGGTGGAGAGAGAGACAGAGA
CAGATCCATTCGATTAGTGAACGGATCTCGACGGTATCGCCGAATTCACAAATGGCAGTATTCATCCACA
ATTTTAAAAGAAAAGGGGGGATTGGGGGGTACAGTGCAGGGGAAAGAATAGTAGACATAATAGCAACAGA
CATACAAACTAAAGAATTACAAAAACAAATTACAAAAATTCAAAATTTTCGGGTTTATTACAGGGACAGC
AGAGATCCAGTTTGGACTAGACCGGTGGCCTCCACGGCCACTAGATTACTCCCTATCAGTGATAGAGAAC
GTATGAAGAGTTTACTCCCTATCAGTGATAGAGAACGTATGCAGACTTTACTCCCTATCAGTGATAGAGA
ACGTATAAGGAGTTTACTCCCTATCAGTGATAGAGAACGTATGACCAGTTTACTCCCTATCAGTGATAGA
GAACGTATCTACAGTTTACTCCCTATCAGTGATAGAGAACGTATATCCAGTTTACTCCCTATCAGTGATA
GAGAACGTATAAGCTTTAGGCGTGTACGGTGGGCGCCTATAAAAGCAGAGCTCGTTTAGTGAACCGTCAG
ATCGCCTGGAGCAATTCCACAACACTTTTGTCTTATACCAACTTTCCGTACCACTTCCTACCCTCGTAAA
GAAGTTCCTATTCCGAAGTTCCTATTCTTCAAAAGGTATAGGAACTTCGCTCGAGCCGCCACCATGAGCA
AGGGCGAGGAGCTGTTCACCGGGGTGGTGCCCATCCTGGTCGAGCTGGACGGCGACGTAAACGGCCACAA
GTTCAGCGTGCGCGGCGAGGGCGAGGGCGATGCCACCAACGGCAAGCTGACCCTGAAGTTCATCTGCACC
ACCGGCAAGCTGCCCGTGCCCTGGCCCACCCTCGTGACCACCCTGACCTACGGCGTGCAGTGCTTCAGCC
GCTACCCCGACCACATGAAGCGCCACGACTTCTTCAAGTCCGCCATGCCCGAAGGCTACGTCCAGGAGCG
CACCATCAGCTTCAAGGACGACGGCACCTACAAGACCCGCGCCGAGGTGAAGTTCGAGGGCGACACCCTG
GTGAACCGCATCGAGCTGAAGGGCATCGACTTCAAGGAGGACGGCAACATCCTGGGGCACAAGCTGGAGT
ACAACTTCAACAGCCACAACGTCTATATCACCGCCGACAAGCAGAAGAACGGCATCAAGGCCAACTTCAA
GATCCGCCACAACGTGGAGGACGGCAGCGTGCAGCTCGCCGACCACTACCAGCAGAACACCCCCATCGGC
GACGGCCCCGTGCTGCTGCCCGACAACCACTACCTGAGCACCCAGTCCGTGCTGAGCAAAGACCCCAACG
AGAAGCGCGATCACATGGTCCTGCTGGAGTTCGTGACCGCCGCCGGGATCACTCACGGCATGGACGAGCT
GTACAAGGGTGGTAGCGTGTGCATCCAGCACTGGCAAGATGCCGTTCCTTGGACGGAATTGCTGTCTCTC
CAGACGGAGGATGGTTTCTGGAAGCTCACGCCCGAACTCGGACTCATATTGAACCTTAATACAAATGGGC
TCCACTCCTTTCTGAAGCAGAAAGGCATCCAGAGTCTCGGTGTTAAGGGCCGGGAGTGCCTTCTCGACCT
CATAGCCACGATGCTCGTGTTGCAATTTATCCGCACTAGGCTGGAAAAAGAGGGTATCGTATTCAAAAGT
CTGATGAAAATGGACGACGCTAGTATAAGTAGAAACATCCCCTGGGCTTTTGAGGCCATCAAGCAGGCGA
GTGAGTGGGTCAGGCGAACAGAGGGTCAGTACCCAAGCATATGTCCCCGACTGGAGTTGGGGAACGACTG
GGATAGCGCAACCAAGCAGCTCTTGGGTCTGCAACCAATTTCAACAGTGTCACCACTGCATCGAGTCCTG
CATTACTCCCAGGGCTAAGGATCCACCGGATCTAGATAACTGAGCGGCCGCCTAATCTTTTTCCCTCTGC
CAAAAATTATGGGGACATCATGAAGCCCCTTGAGCATCTGACTTCTGGCTAATAAAGGAAATTTATTTTC
ATTGCAATAGTGTGTTGGAATTTTTTGTGTCTCTCACTCGGAAGGACATATGGGAGGGCAAATCATTTAA
AACATCAGAATGAGTATTTGGTTTAGAGTTTGGCAACATATGCCCATATGCTGGCTGCCATGAACAAAGG
TTGGCTATAAAGAGGTCATCAGTATATGAAACAGCCCCCTGCTGTCCATTCCTTACATATGACTAGTAAG
GATCTGCGATCGCTCCGGTGCCCGTCAGTGGGCAGAGCGCACATCGCCCACAGTCCCCGAGAAGTTGGGG
GGAGGGGTCGGCAATTGAACGGGTGCCTAGAGAAGGTGGCGCGGGGTAAACTGGGAAAGTGATGTCGTGT
ACTGGCTCCGCCTTTTTCCCGAGGGTGGGGGAGAACCGTATATAAGTGCAGTAGTCGCCGTGAACGTTCT
TTTTCGCAACGGGTTTGCCGCCAGAACACAGCTGAAGCTTCGAGGGGCTCGCATCTCTCCTTCACGCGCC
CGCCGCCCTACCTGAGGCCGCCATCCACGCCGGTTGAGTCGCGTTCTGCCGCCTCCCGCCTGTGGTGCCT
CCTGAACTGCGTCCGCCGTCTAGGTAAGTTTAAAGCTCAGGTCGAGACCGGGCCTTTGTCCGGCGCTCCC
TTGGAGCCTACCTAGACTCAGCCGGCTCTCCACGCTTTGCCTGACCCTGCTTGCTCAACTCTACGTCTTT
GTTTCGTTTTCTGTTCTGCGCCGTTACAGATCCAAGCTGTGACCGGCGCCTACACCTGCAGCCAACGCCA
CCATGGTGTCTAAGGGCGAAGAGCTGATTAAGGAGAACATGCACATGAAGCTGTACATGGAGGGCACCGT
GAACAACCACCACTTCAAGTGCACATCCGAGGGCGAAGGCAAGCCCTACGAGGGCACCCAGACCATGAGA
ATCAAGGTGGTCGAGGGCGGCCCTCTCCCCTTCGCCTTCGACATCCTGGCTACCAGCTTCATGTACGGCA
GCAGAACCTTCATCAACCACACCCAGGGCATCCCCGACTTCTTTAAGCAGTCCTTCCCTGAGGGCTTCAC
ATGGGAGAGAGTCACCACATACGAAGACGGGGGCGTGCTGACCGCTACCCAGGACACCAGCCTCCAGGAC
GGCTGCCTCATCTACAACGTCAAGATCAGAGGGGTGAACTTCCCATCCAACGGCCCTGTGATGCAGAAGA
AAACACTCGGCTGGGAGGCCAACACCGAGATGCTGTACCCCGCTGACGGCGGCCTGGAAGGCAGAAGCGA
CATGGCCCTGAAGCTCGTGGGCGGGGGCCACCTGATCTGCAACTTCAAGACCACATACAGATCCAAGAAA
CCCGCTAAGAACCTCAAGATGCCCGGCGTCTACTATGTGGACCACAGACTGGAAAGAATCAAGGAGGCCG
ACAAAGAGACCTACGTCGAGCAGCACGAGGTGGCTGTGGCCAGATACTGCGACCTCCCTAGCAAACTGGG
GCACAAACTTAATGCTAGCGAGGGCAGAGGAAGTCTGCTAACATGCGGTGACGTCGAGGAGAATCCTGGC
CCAATGTCTAGACTGGACAAGAGCAAAGTCATAAACTCTGCTCTGGAATTACTCAATGGAGTCGGTATCG
AAGGCCTGACGACAAGGAAACTCGCTCAAAAGCTGGGAGTTGAGCAGCCTACCCTGTACTGGCACGTGAA
GAACAAGCGGGCCCTGCTCGATGCCCTGCCAATCGAGATGCTGGACAGGCATCATACCCACTCCTGCCCC
CTGGAAGGCGAGTCATGGCAAGACTTTCTGCGGAACAACGCCAAGTCATACCGCTGTGCTCTCCTCTCAC
ATCGCGACGGGGCTAAAGTGCATCTCGGCACCCGCCCAACAGAGAAACAGTACGAAACCCTGGAAAATCA
GCTCGCGTTCCTGTGTCAGCAAGGCTTCTCCCTGGAGAACGCACTGTACGCTCTGTCCGCCGTGGGCCAC
TTTACACTGGGCTGCGTATTGGAGGAACAGGAGCATCAAGTAGCAAAAGAGGAAAGAGAGACACCTACCA
CCGATTCTATGCCCCCACTTCTGAAACAAGCAATTGAGCTGTTCGACCGGCAGGGAGCCGAACCTGCCTT
CCTTTTCGGCCTGGAACTAATCATATGTGGCCTGGAGAAACAGCTAAAGTGCGAAAGCGGCGGGCCGACC
GACGCCCTTGACGATTTTGACTTAGACATGCTCCCAGCCGATGCCCTTGACGACTTTGACCTTGATATGC
TGCCTGCTGACGCTCTTGACGATTTTGACCTTGACATGCTCCCCGGGTAAGTCGACGATCCTAATCAACC
TCTGGATTACAAAATTTGTGAAAGATTGACTGGTATTCTTAACTATGTTGCTCCTTTTACGCTATGTGGA
TACGCTGCTTTAATGCCTTTGTATCATGCTATTGCTTCCCGTATGGCTTTCATTTTCTCCTCCTTGTATA
AATCCTGGTTGCTGTCTCTTTATGAGGAGTTGTGGCCCGTTGTCAGGCAACGTGGCGTGGTGTGCACTGT
GTTTGCTGACGCAACCCCCACTGGTTGGGGCATTGCCACCACCTGTCAGCTCCTTTCCGGGACTTTCGCT
TTCCCCCTCCCTATTGCCACGGCGGAACTCATCGCCGCCTGCCTTGCCCGCTGCTGGACAGGGGCTCGGC
TGTTGGGCACTGACAATTCCGTGGTGTTGTCGGGGAAATCATCGTCCTTTCCTTGGCTGCTCGCCTGTGT
TGCCACCTGGATTCTGCGCGGGACGTCCTTCTGCTACGTCCCTTCGGCCCTCAATCCAGCGGACCTTCCT
TCCCGCGGCCTGCTGCCGGCTCTGCGGCCTCTTCCGCGTCTTCGCCTTCGCCCTCAGACGAGTCGGATCT
CCCTTTGGGCCGCCTCCCCGCCTGAGATCCTTTAAGACCAATGACTTACAAGGCAGCTGTAGATCTTAGC
TACTTTTTAAAAGAAAAGGGGGGACTGGAAGGGCTAATTCACTCCCAACGAAGACAAGATCTGCTTTTTG
CTTGTACTGGGTCTCTCTGGTTAGACCAGATCTGAGCCTGGGAGCTCTCTGGCTAACTAGGGAACCCACT
GCTTAAGCCTCAATAAAGCTTGCCTTGAGTGCTTCAAGTAGTGTGTGCCCGTCTGTTGTGTGACTCTGGT
AACTAGAGATCCCTCAGACCCTTTTAGTCAGTGTGGAAAATCTCTAGCAGTAGTAGTTCATGTCATCTTA
TTATTCAGTATTTATAACTTGCAAAGAAATGAATATCAGAGAGTGAGAGGCCCGGGTTAATTAAGGAAAG
GGCTAGATCATTCTTGAAGACGAAAGGGCCTCGTGATACGCCTATTTTTATAGGTTAATGTCATGATAAT
AATGGTTTCTTAGACGTCAGGTGGCACTTTTCGGGGAAATGTGCGCGGAACCCCTATTTGTTTATTTTTC
TAAATACATTCAAATATGTATCCGCTCATGAGACAATAACCCTGATAAATGCTTCAATAATATTGAAAAA
GGAAGAGTATGAGTATTCAACATTTCCGTGTCGCCCTTATTCCCTTTTTTGCGGCATTTTGCCTTCCTGT
TTTTGCTCACCCAGAAACGCTGGTGAAAGTAAAAGATGCTGAAGATCAGTTGGGTGCACGAGTGGGTTAC
ATCGAACTGGATCTCAACAGCGGTAAGATCCTTGAGAGTTTTCGCCCCGAAGAACGTTTTCCAATGATGA
GCACTTTTAAAGTTCTGCTATGTGGCGCGGTATTATCCCGTGTTGACGCCGGGCAAGAGCAACTCGGTCG
CCGCATACACTATTCTCAGAATGACTTGGTTGAGTACTCACCAGTCACAGAAAAGCATCTTACGGATGGC
ATGACAGTAAGAGAATTATGCAGTGCTGCCATAACCATGAGTGATAACACTGCGGCCAACTTACTTCTGA
CAACGATCGGAGGACCGAAGGAGCTAACCGCTTTTTTGCACAACATGGGGGATCATGTAACTCGCCTTGA
TCGTTGGGAACCGGAGCTGAATGAAGCCATACCAAACGACGAGCGTGACACCACGATGCCTGTAGCAATG
GCAACAACGTTGCGCAAACTATTAACTGGCGAACTACTTACTCTAGCTTCCCGGCAACAATTAATAGACT
GGATGGAGGCGGATAAAGTTGCAGGACCACTTCTGCGCTCGGCCCTTCCGGCTGGCTGGTTTATTGCTGA
TAAATCTGGAGCCGGTGAGCGTGGGTCTCGCGGTATCATTGCAGCACTGGGGCCAGATGGTAAGCCCTCC
CGTATCGTAGTTATCTACACGACGGGGAGTCAGGCAACTATGGATGAACGAAATAGACAGATCGCTGAGA
TAGGTGCCTCACTGATTAAGCATTGGTAACTGTCAGACCAAGTTTACTCATATATACTTTAGATTGATTT
AAAACTTCATTTTTAATTTAAAAGGATCTAGGTGAAGATCCTTTTTGATAATCTCATGACCAAAATCCCT
TAACGTGAGTTTTCGTTCCACTGAGCGTCAGACCCCGTAGAAAAGATCAAAGGATCTTC
Features (pLannotate 1.2.2; 28 found; start..end, strand, type, name):
      1..589     +  rep_origin     ori: high-copy-number ColE1/pMB1/pBR322/pUC origin of replication
    772..826     +  CDS            lacI (fragment): lac repressor; lacI; The lac repressor binds to the lac operator to inhibit transcription in E. coli. This inhibition can be relieved by adding lactose or isopropyl-β-D-thiogalactopyranoside (IPTG).
    832..925     +  rep_origin     SV40 ori (fragment): SV40 origin of replication
    950..987     +  CDS            lacI (fragment): lac repressor; lacI; The lac repressor binds to the lac operator to inhibit transcription in E. coli. This inhibition can be relieved by adding lactose or isopropyl-β-D-thiogalactopyranoside (IPTG).
   1000..1021    +  protein_bind   CAP binding site: CAP binding activates transcription in the presence of cAMP. E. coli catabolite activator protein
   1036..1066    +  promoter       lac promoter: promoter for the E. coli lac operon
   1074..1090    +  protein_bind   lac operator: The lac repressor binds to the lac operator to inhibit transcription in E. coli. This inhibition can be relieved by adding lactose or isopropyl-β-D-thiogalactopyranoside (IPTG). lac repressor encoded by lacI
   1124..1207    +  polyA_signal   SV40 poly(A) signal (fragment): SV40 polyadenylation signal
   1374..1703    +  CDS            nef (fragment): NEF_HV1BR - Experimental evidence at protein level: Swiss-Prot protein existence level 1. Extracellular Nef protein targets CD4(+) T-lymphocytes for apoptosis by interacting with CXCR4 surface receptors (PubMed:14990729). From Human immunodeficiency virus type 1 group M subtype B (isolate BRU/LAI) (HIV-1).
   1751..2008    +  LTR            5' LTR (truncated): truncated 5' long terminal repeat (LTR) from HIV-1
   2055..2180    +  misc_feature   HIV-1 Ψ: packaging signal of human immunodeficiency virus type 1
   2164..2502    +  CDS            HIV-1 gag (fragment): gag protein from human immunodeficiency virus 1; gag
   2677..2910    +  misc_feature   RRE: The Rev response element (RRE) of HIV-1 allows for Rev-dependent mRNA export from the nucleus to the cytoplasm.
   3287..3387    +  CDS            Rev (fragment): human immunodeficiency virus 1 (HIV-1) Rev protein; rev; enhances nuclear export of unspliced and incompletely spliced viral mRNAs
   3432..3549    +  misc_feature   cPPT/CTS: central polypurine tract and central termination sequence of HIV-1
   3616..3990    +  promoter       TRE3G promoter: 3rd-generation Tet-responsive promoter that can be activated by binding of Tet-On® 3G
   4054..4767    +  CDS            Superfolder GFP: Superfolder GFP is a basic (constitutively fluorescent) green fluorescent protein published in 2005, derived from Aequorea victoria. It is reported to be a very rapidly-maturing weak dimer.
   4777..5265    +  CDS            PARP4 (fragment): PARP4_HUMAN - Also known as ADPRTL1 From Homo sapiens (Human).
   5371..5426    +  polyA_signal   β-globin poly(A) signal: rabbit β-globin polyadenylation signal (Gil and Proudfoot, 1987)
   5630..5841    +  promoter       EF-1α core promoter: core promoter for human elongation factor EF-1α
   5854..6122    +  LTR            5' LTR (truncated): truncated 5' long terminal repeat (LTR) from human T-cell leukemia virus (HTLV) type 1
   6163..6873    +  CDS            TagRFP: monomeric derivative of red fluorescent protein from Entacmaea quadricolor (Merzlyak et al., 2007) mammalian codon-optimized
   6934..7680    +  CDS            Tet-On® 3G: modified rtTA protein that binds tightly to promoters containing the tet operator in the presence of doxycycline
   7693..8281    +  misc_feature   WPRE: woodchuck hepatitis virus posttranscriptional regulatory element
   8289..8354    +  CDS            nef (fragment): NEF_HV1Z2 - Experimental evidence at protein level: Swiss-Prot protein existence level 1. Extracellular Nef protein targets CD4(+) T-lymphocytes for apoptosis by interacting with CXCR4 surface receptors. From Human immunodeficiency virus type 1 group M subtype D (isolate Z2/CDC-Z34) (HIV-1).
   8356..8589    +  LTR            3' LTR (ΔU3): self-inactivating 3' long terminal repeat (LTR) from HIV-1
   8794..8898    +  promoter       AmpR promoter: bla
   8899..9759    +  CDS            AmpR: β-lactamase; bla; confers resistance to ampicillin, carbenicillin, and related antibiotics
