[The description below was written by a language model from this plasmid's Addgene catalogue record and pLannotate feature annotations shown in this document.]
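Description:
pKC107_pLenti_TetON_sfGFP_INT is an all-in-one, doxycycline-inducible lentiviral transfer plasmid of about 9.9 kb built on the pLenti-tetON backbone. It is propagated in E. coli through a high-copy ColE1/pUC-type origin and selected with ampicillin via the β-lactamase gene. The viral portion carries a truncated HIV-1 5' LTR, the Ψ packaging signal with a partial gag sequence, the Rev response element for Rev-dependent nuclear export of the genomic RNA, the cPPT/CTS, a WPRE, and a ΔU3 self-inactivating 3' LTR. These elements allow the region between the LTRs to be packaged and integrated into mammalian cells when helper functions are supplied in trans. The short lacI, nef, Rev and SV40 fragments in the annotation appear to be backbone or viral remnants rather than functional genes.

Two expression units sit between the LTRs. The first uses the TRE3G promoter to drive superfolder GFP fused at its C-terminus to "INT", a fragment of human PARP4 spanning residues 1562–1724, followed by a rabbit β-globin polyadenylation signal. The second is constitutive: an EF-1α core promoter combined with an HTLV-1 LTR segment drives TagRFP followed by the Tet-On 3G transactivator. The annotation leaves a short gap between these two coding sequences and does not say how they are linked. TagRFP marks transduced cells, while Tet-On 3G binds TRE3G only in the presence of doxycycline or a related tetracycline, switching on the green fusion protein. No mammalian drug-selection marker is annotated. The construct is intended for inducible expression of sfGFP-INT and was deposited with work on a genetically encoded device for transcriptome storage in mammalian cells. The record does not describe the specific role of the INT fragment.
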