Addgene plasmid #242109: pKC107_pLenti_TetON_sfGFP_INT
Purpose: Tet- or Dox-inducible expression of sfGFP fused to INT (human PARP4 fragment)
Depositing lab: Fei Chen. Depositing organization: Broad Institute. Publication: A genetically encoded device for transcriptome storage in mammalian cells. Chao YK, Wu M, Gong Q, Chen F. Science. 2026 Jan 15:eadz9353. doi: 10.1126/science.adz9353. PubMed 41538410.
Backbone
  Vector backbone: pLenti-tetON
  Vector type: Lentiviral
Growth in bacteria
  Bacterial resistance: Ampicillin, 100 μg/mL
  Growth temperature: 37°C
  Growth strain: NEB Stable
  Copy number: High Copy
Gene/Insert
  Gene/Insert name: PARP4 fragment (alt name: sfGFP_INT)
  Species: Synthetic
  Mutation: PARP4 aa 1562-1724
  Promoter: TRE3G
  Tag / fusion protein: sfGFP (N terminal on insert)
  Cloning method: Gibson Cloning
Terms and licenses: Academic/Nonprofit Terms; Industry Terms: Not Available to Industry
Depositor comments: Includes TagRFP-Tet-On3G
How to cite: pKC107_pLenti_TetON_sfGFP_INT was a gift from Fei Chen (Addgene plasmid # 242109 ; http://n2t.net/addgene:242109 ; RRID:Addgene_242109)
